>Addgene plasmid #170155 | BoxB-MS2 adRNA (RAB7A-ACG site) | addgene full sequence | sequence record 336858 | Addgene NGS Result
CGCTCACTGAGGCCGGGCGACCAAAGGTCGCCCGACGCCCGGGCTTTGCCCGGGCGGCCTCAGTGAGCGA
GCGAGCGCGCAGCTGCCTGCAGGTTCACTGGCCGTCGTTTTACAACATCCCAATGGCGCGTCAATTCACT
GGCCGTCGTTTTACAACGTCGTGACTGGGAAAACCCTGGCGTTACCCAACTTAATCGCCTTGCAGCACAT
CCCCCTTTCGCCAGCTGGCGTAATAGCGAAGAGGCCCGCACCGATCGCCCTTCCCAACAGTTGCGCAGCC
TGAATGGCGAATGGCGCCTGATGCGGTATTTTCTCCTTACGCATCTGTGCGGTATTTCACACCGCATATG
GTGCACTCTCAGTACAATCTGCTCTGATGCCGCATAGTTAAGCCAGCCCCGACACCCGCCAACACCCGCT
GACGCGCCCTGACGGGCTTGTCTGCTCCCGGCATCCGCTTACAGACAAGCTGTGACCGTCTCCGGGAGCT
GCATGTGTCAGAGGTTTTCACCGTCATCACCGAAACGCGCGAGACGAAAGGGCCTCGTGATACGCCTATT
TTTATAGGTTAATGTCATGATAATAATGGTTTCTTAGACGTCAGGTGGCACTTTTCGGGGAAATGTGCGC
GGAACCCCTATTTGTTTATTTTTCTAAATACATTCAAATATGTATCCGCTCATGAGACAATAACCCTGAT
AAATGCTTCAATAATATTGAAAAAGGAAGAGTATGAGCCATATTCAACGGGAAACGTCTTGCTCTAGGCC
GCGATTAAATTCCAACATGGATGCTGATTTATATGGGTATAAATGGGCTCGCGATAATGTCGGGCAATCA
GGTGCGACAATCTATCGATTGTATGGGAAGCCCGATGCGCCAGAGTTGTTTCTGAAACATGGCAAAGGTA
GCGTTGCCAATGATGTTACAGATGAGATGGTCAGACTAAACTGGCTGACGGAATTTATGCCTCTTCCGAC
CATCAAGCATTTTATCCGTACTCCTGATGATGCATGGTTACTCACCACTGCGATCCCTGGGAAAACAGCA
TTCCAGGTATTAGAAGAATATCCTGATTCAGGTGAAAATATTGTTGATGCGCTGGCAGTGTTCCTGCGCC
GGTTGCATTCGATTCCTGTTTGTAATTGTCCTTTTAACAGCGATCGCGTATTTCGTCTCGCTCAGGCGCA
ATCACGAATGAATAACGGTTTGGTTGATGCGAGTGATTTTGATGACGAGCGTAATGGCTGGCCTGTTGAA
CAAGTCTGGAAAGAAATGCATAAACTTTTGCCATTCTCACCGGATTCAGTCGTCACTCATGGTGATTTCT
CACTTGATAACCTTATTTTTGACGAGGGGAAATTAATAGGTTGTATTGATGTTGGACGAGTCGGAATCGC
AGACCGATACCAGGATCTTGCCATCCTATGGAACTGCCTCGGTGAGTTTTCTCCTTCATTACAGAAACGG
CTTTTTCAAAAATATGGTATTGATAATCCTGATATGAATAAATTGCAGTTTCATTTGATGCTCGATGAGT
TTTTCTAACTGTCAGACCAAGTTTACTCATATATACTTTAGATTGATTTAAAACTTCATTTTTAATTTAA
AAGGATCTAGGTGAAGATCCTTTTTGATAATCTCATGACCAAAATCCCTTAACGTGAGTTTTCGTTCCAC
TGAGCGTCAGACCCCGTAGAAAAGATCAAAGGATCTTCTTGAGATCCTTTTTTTCTGCGCGTAATCTGCT
GCTTGCAAACAAAAAAACCACCGCTACCAGCGGTGGTTTGTTTGCCGGATCAAGAGCTACCAACTCTTTT
TCCGAAGGTAACTGGCTTCAGCAGAGCGCAGATACCAAATACTGTTCTTCTAGTGTAGCCGTAGTTAGGC
CACCACTTCAAGAACTCTGTAGCACCGCCTACATACCTCGCTCTGCTAATCCTGTTACCAGTGGCTGCTG
CCAGTGGCGATAAGTCGTGTCTTACCGGGTTGGACTCAAGACGATAGTTACCGGATAAGGCGCAGCGGTC
GGGCTGAACGGGGGGTTCGTGCACACAGCCCAGCTTGGAGCGAACGACCTACACCGAACTGAGATACCTA
CAGCGTGAGCTATGAGAAAGCGCCACGCTTCCCGAAGGGAGAAAGGCGGACAGGTATCCGGTAAGCGGCA
GGGTCGGAACAGGAGAGCGCACGAGGGAGCTTCCAGGGGGAAACGCCTGGTATCTTTATAGTCCTGTCGG
GTTTCGCCACCTCTGACTTGAGCGTCGATTTTTGTGATGCTCGTCAGGGGGGCGGAGCCTATGGAAAAAC
GCCAGCAACGCGGCCTTTTTACGGTTCCTGGCCTTTTGCTGGCCTTTTGCTCACATGTTCTTTCCTGCGT
TATCCCCTGATTCTGTGGATAACCGTATTACCGCCTTTGAGTGAGCTGATACCGCTCGCCGCAGCCGAAC
GACCGAGCGCAGCGAGTCAGTGAGCGAGGAAGCGGAAGAGCGCCCAATACGCAAACCGCCTCTCCCCGCG
CGTTGGCCGATTCATTAATGCAGCTGGCACGACAGGTTTCCCGACTGGAAAGCGGGCAGTGAGCGCAACG
CAATTAATGTGAGTTAGCTCACTCATTAGGCACCCCAGGCTTTACACTTTATGCTTCCGGCTCGTATGTT
GTGTGGAATTGTGAGCGGATAACAATTTCACACAGGAAACAGCTATGACCATGCTCGAGCCAAGCTCGGC
GCGCCATTGGGATCCAAGCCTGCAGGCAGCTGCGCGCTCGCTCGCTCACTGAGGCCGCCCGGGCAAAGCC
CGGGCGTCGGGCGACCTTTGGTCGCCCGGCCTCAGTGAGCGAGCGAGCGCGCAGAGAGGGAGTGGCCAAC
TCCATCACTAGGGGTTCCTGCGGCCGCTCGGTCCGCACGTGGTTACCTACAAAATCAGCGCAGATCTGCT
ATGGCAGGGCCTGCCGCCCCGACGTTGGCTGCGAGCCCTGGGCCTTCACCCGAACTTGGGGGGTGGGGTG
GGGAAAAGGAAGAAACGCGGGCGTATTGGCCCCAATGGGGTCTCGGTGGGGTATCGACAGAGTGCCAGCC
CTGGGACCGAACCCCGCGTTTATGAACAAACGACCCAACACCCGTGCGTTTTATTCTGTCTTTTTATTGC
CGTCATAGCGCGGGTTCCTTCCGGTATTGTCTCCTTCCGTGTTTCAGTTAGCCTCCCCCGTTTAAACTCA
TTACTAACCAGTAGGGATCGAACCCTTAAGCTACTTGAGCTCGAGATCTGAGTACTTGTACAGCTCGTCC
ATGCCGAGAGTGATCCCGGCGGCGGTCACGAACTCCAGCAGGACCATGTGATCGCGCTTCTCGTTGGGGT
CTTTGCTCAGGGCGGACTGGGTGCTCAGGTAGTGGTTGTCGGGCAGCAGCACGGGGCCGTCGCCGATGGG
GGTGTTCTGCTGGTAGTGGTCGGCGAGCTGCACGCTGCCGTCCTCGATGTTGTGGCGGATCTTGAAGTTC
ACCTTGATGCCGTTCTTCTGCTTGTCGGCCATGATATAGACGTTGTGGCTGTTGTAGTTGTACTCCAGCT
TGTGCCCCAGGATGTTGCCGTCCTCCTTGAAGTCGATGCCCTTCAGCTCGATGCGGTTCACCAGGGTGTC
GCCCTCGAACTTCACCTCGGCGCGGGTCTTGTAGTTGCCGTCGTCCTTGAAGAAGATGGTGCGCTCCTGG
ACGTAGCCTTCGGGCATGGCGGACTTGAAGAAGTCGTGCTGCTTCATGTGGTCGGGGTAGCGGCTGAAGC
ACTGCACGCCGTAGGTCAGGGTGGTCACGAGGGTGGGCCAGGGCACGGGCAGCTTGCCGGTGGTGCAGAT
GAACTTCAGGGTCAGCTTGCCGTAGGTGGCATCGCCCTCGCCCTCGCCGGACACGCTGAACTTGTGGCCG
TTTACGTCGCCGTCCAGCTCGACCAGGATGGGCACCACCCCGGTGAACAGCTCCTCGCCCTTGCTCACCA
TGGTGGCCTTAAGGGTTCGATCCTCTAGAGTCCGGAGGCTGGATCGGTCCCGGTGTCTTCTATGGAGGTC
AAAACAGCGTGGATGGCGTCTCCAGGCGATCTGACGGTTCACTAAACGAGCTCTGCTTATATAGACCTCC
CACCGTACACGCCTACCGCCCATTTGCGTCAATGGGGCGGAGTTGTTACGACATTTTGGAAAGTCCCGTT
GATTTTGGTGCCAAAACAAACTCCCATTGACGTCAATGGGGTGGAGACTTGGAAATCCCCGTGAGTCAAA
CCGCTATCCACGCCCATTGATGTACTGCCAAAACCGCATCACCATGGTAATAGCGATGACTAATACGTAG
ATGTACTGCCAAGTAGGAAAGTCCCATAAGGTCATGTACTGGGCATAATGCCAGGCGGGCCATTTACCGT
CATTGACGTCAATAGGGGGCGTACTTGGCATATGATACACTTGATGTACTGCCAAGTGGGCAGTTTACCG
TAAATACTCCACCCATTGACGTCAATGGAAAGTCCCTATTGGCGTTACTATGGGAACATACGTCATTATT
GACGTCAATGGGCGGGGGTCGTTGGGCGGTCAGCCAGGCGGGCCATTTACCGTAAGTTATGTAACGCGGA
ACTCCATATATGGGCTATGAACTAATGACCCCGTAATTGATTACTATTAATAACTAGTCAATAATCAATG
TCAACGCGTATTAATGCCAACTTTGTACAAGAAAGCTGGGTCTAGGAATTCAAACAAGGCTTTTCTCCAA
GGGATATTTATAGTCTCAAAACACACAATTACTTTACAGTTAGGGTGAGTTTCCTTTTGTGCTGTTTTTT
AAAATAATAATTTAGTATTTGTATCTCTTATAGAAATCCAAGCCTATCATGTAAAATGTAGCTAGTATTA
AAAAGAACAGATTATCTGTCTTTTATCGCACATTAAGCCTCTATAGTTACTAGGAAATATTATATGCAAA
TTAACCGGGGCAGGGGAGTAGCCGAGCTTCTCCCACAAGTCTGTGCGAGGGGGCCGGCGCGGGCCTAGAG
ATGGCGGCGTCGGATCTATCTGAGACTGGGCGACTCAGTACGCAAAAAAGACATGGGTGATCCTCATGTT
CAAGAATTATGTAGGCCTTTTATCGGCCCTTTTTCAGGGCCGGTGTTTCGTCCTTTCCACAAGATATATA
AAGCCAAGAAATCGAAATACTTTCAAGTTACGGTAAGCATATGATAGTCCATTTTAAAACATAATTTTAA
AACTGCAAACTACCCAAGAAATTATTACTTTCTACGTCACGTATTTTGTACTAATATCTTTGTGTTTACA
GTCAAATTAATTCTAATTATCTCTCTAACAGCCTTGTATCGTATATGCAAATATGAAGGAATCATGGGAA
ATAGGCCCTCCTCCACGCGTGCGGCCGCAGGAACCCCTAGTGATGGAGTTGGCCACTCCCTCTCTGCGCG
CTCGCT
Features (pLannotate 1.2.2; 23 found; start..end, strand, type, name):
     94..116     +  CDS            lacZα (fragment): LacZα fragment of β-galactosidase; lacZ fragment
    134..291     +  CDS            lacZα (fragment): LacZα fragment of β-galactosidase; lacZ fragment
    297..396     -  misc_feature   bom (fragment): basis of mobility region from pBR322
    498..533     -  CDS            rop (fragment): Rop protein, which maintains plasmids at low copy number; rop
    628..732     +  promoter       AmpR promoter: bla
    733..1548    +  CDS            KanR: aminoglycoside phosphotransferase; aph(3')-Ia; confers resistance to kanamycin in bacteria or G418 (Geneticin®) in eukaryotes
   1719..2307    +  rep_origin     ori: high-copy-number ColE1/pMB1/pBR322/pUC origin of replication
   2490..2582    +  CDS            lacI (fragment): lac repressor; lacI; The lac repressor binds to the lac operator to inhibit transcription in E. coli. This inhibition can be relieved by adding lactose or isopropyl-β-D-thiogalactopyranoside (IPTG).
   2595..2616    +  protein_bind   CAP binding site: CAP binding activates transcription in the presence of cAMP. E. coli catabolite activator protein
   2631..2661    +  promoter       lac promoter: promoter for the E. coli lac operon
   2669..2685    +  protein_bind   lac operator: The lac repressor binds to the lac operator to inhibit transcription in E. coli. This inhibition can be relieved by adding lactose or isopropyl-β-D-thiogalactopyranoside (IPTG). lac repressor encoded by lacI
   2749..2889    -  repeat_region  AAV2 ITR: inverted terminal repeat of adeno-associated virus serotype 2 inverted
   2997..3013    +  polyA_signal   bGH poly(A) signal (fragment): bovine growth hormone polyadenylation signal
   3104..3152    -  polyA_signal   HSV TK poly(A) signal: herpes simplex virus thymidine kinase polyadenylation signal (Cole and Stacy, 1985)
   3254..3273    -  misc_feature   MCS (fragment): multiple cloning site
   3275..3991    -  CDS            EGFP: EGFP is a basic (constitutively fluorescent) green fluorescent protein published in 1996, derived from Aequorea victoria. It is reported to be a rapidly-maturing weak dimer with moderate acid sensitivity.
   4109..4312    -  promoter       CMV promoter: human cytomegalovirus (CMV) immediate early promoter
   4313..4692    -  enhancer       CMV enhancer: human cytomegalovirus immediate early enhancer
   4710..4731    +  protein_bind   attB2 (fragment): mutant version of attB; recombination site for the Gateway® BP reaction BP Clonase™
   4743..5056    -  promoter       U6 promoter: RNA polymerase III promoter for mouse U6 snRNA (Das et al., 1988)
   5091..5109    -  misc_RNA       MS2 stem loop: stem loop that binds the bacteriophage MS2 coat protein
   5160..5400    -  promoter       U6 promoter: RNA polymerase III promoter for human U6 snRNA
   5419..93      +  repeat_region  AAV2 ITR (across the origin): inverted terminal repeat of adeno-associated virus serotype 2 inverted
