[The description below was written by a language model from this plasmid's Addgene catalogue record and pLannotate feature annotations shown in this document.]
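Description:
BoxB-MS2 adRNA (RAB7A-ACG site) is an AAV transfer plasmid for mammalian expression, built on a custom AAV backbone. It carries an ADAR-recruiting guide RNA (adRNA) aimed at the human RAB7A transcript for C-to-U RNA editing. In bacteria it replicates from a high-copy ColE1/pUC-type origin and is selected with kanamycin through an aph(3')-Ia resistance gene driven by the AmpR (bla) promoter. Remnants of lacZα, lacI, rop and bom, together with a lac promoter/operator, are cloning-vector leftovers outside the viral cassette. Two AAV2 inverted terminal repeats flank the payload, so the intervening DNA can be packaged into recombinant AAV particles or the plasmid can be transfected directly.

Between the ITRs, a human U6 RNA polymerase III promoter drives the adRNA. This guide consists of a short antisense segment complementary to the RAB7A target site, flanked by a BoxB hairpin on one side and an MS2 stem loop on the other. These hairpins are bound by the λ N peptide and the MS2 coat protein respectively, so the guide can bring deaminase components fused to those RNA-binding domains to the targeted base. Such effectors are not encoded here and would have to be supplied separately. The annotation also finds a second, mouse U6 promoter downstream of the guide, but the record does not state what it transcribes. A CMV enhancer/promoter-driven EGFP cassette followed by an HSV TK polyadenylation signal serves as a fluorescent marker of transfected or transduced cells. The catalogue lists a total size of about 6.1 kb, whereas the sequenced record is 5,466 nt. The construct comes from work on engineering the ADAR2 deaminase domain for improved editing activity and specificity.
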