Addgene plasmid #170155: BoxB-MS2 adRNA (RAB7A-ACG site)
Purpose: AAV vector carrying a BoxB-MS2 adRNA targeting the RAB7A transcript for C-U editing
Depositing lab: Prashant Mali. Depositing organization: University of California, San Diego (UCSD). Publication: Comprehensive interrogation of the ADAR2 deaminase domain for engineering enhanced RNA editing activity and specificity. Katrekar D, Xiang Y, Palmer N, Saha A, Meluzzi D, Mali P. Elife. 2022 Jan 19;11. pii: 75555. doi: 10.7554/eLife.75555. PubMed 35044296.
Backbone
  Vector backbone: AAV
  Backbone manufacturer: Custom
  Backbone size w/o insert (bp): 6000
  Total vector size (bp): 6100
  Vector type: Mammalian Expression, AAV
Growth in bacteria
  Bacterial resistance: Kanamycin, 50 μg/mL
  Growth temperature: 37°C
  Growth strain: NEB Stable
  Copy number: Unknown
Gene/Insert
  Gene/Insert name: BoxB-RAB7A(ACG)-MS2
  gRNA/shRNA sequence: ggccctgaaaaagggccGATAAAAGGCCTACATAATTCTTGaACATGAGGATCACCCATGc
  Species: H. sapiens (human)
  Promoter: Human U6
  Cloning method: Gibson Cloning
  Sequencing primers: 5′ GACTATCATATGCTTACCGT
Terms and licenses: Academic/Nonprofit Terms; Industry Terms: Not Available to Industry
How to cite: BoxB-MS2 adRNA (RAB7A-ACG site) was a gift from Prashant Mali (Addgene plasmid # 170155 ; http://n2t.net/addgene:170155 ; RRID:Addgene_170155)
